Addgene plasmid #47828: pFAB3997
Purpose: BIOFAB RFP reporter plasmid for measuring promoter 14 + BCD21 efficiency.
Depositing lab: Drew Endy. Depositing organization: Stanford University. Publication: Precise and reliable gene expression via standard transcription and translation initiation elements. Mutalik VK, Guimaraes JC, Cambray G, Lam C, Christoffersen MJ, Mai QA, Tran AB, Paull M, Keasling JD, Arkin AP, Endy D. Nat Methods. 2013 Apr;10(4):354-60. doi: 10.1038/nmeth.2404. Epub 2013 Mar 10. PubMed 23474465.
Backbone
  Vector backbone: pFAB1781
  Backbone size w/o insert (bp): 3000
  Vector type: Bacterial Expression, Synthetic Biology
Growth in bacteria
  Bacterial resistance: Kanamycin, 50 μg/mL
  Growth temperature: 37°C
  Growth strain: BW25113
  Copy number: High Copy
Gene/Insert
  Gene/Insert name: promoter 14 and BCD21 (alt name: P14, apFAB154 and BCD21, apFAB699)
  Species: Synthetic
  Insert size (bp): 124
  Promoter: see insert
  Cloning method: Unknown
  Sequencing primers: 5′ Neo-R; 3′ p15A-R
Terms and licenses: Academic/Nonprofit Terms; Industry Terms: Not Available to Industry
Depositor comments: RFP fluorescence (Arbitrary Units, AU) is used to measure the efficiency of the promoter/BCD combination. Promoter/BCD combinations ranged from a low score of 6.14 to a high score of 634.54. The score for this combination was: 51.15
How to cite: pFAB3997 was a gift from Drew Endy (Addgene plasmid # 47828 ; http://n2t.net/addgene:47828 ; RRID:Addgene_47828)
