[The description below was written by a language model from this plasmid's Addgene catalogue record and pLannotate feature annotations shown in this document.]
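Description:
pFAB3997 is a small (about 3 kb) bacterial expression plasmid from the BIOFAB synthetic biology collection, built on the pFAB1781 backbone and used as a fluorescent reporter for a defined pairing of transcription and translation initiation elements in E. coli. It is selected with kanamycin through the neo (nptII) aminoglycoside phosphotransferase gene, which sits on the reverse strand followed by a lambda t0 terminator. A short Tn5 transposase fragment next to it is probably a remnant of the resistance cassette's origin rather than a functional part. Replication relies on a p15A origin, and a short RSF ori fragment was also annotated nearby. The catalogue lists the plasmid as high copy, whereas p15A is generally regarded as a medium-copy origin compatible with ColE1-type plasmids, so the two sources differ on this point.

The payload is a 124 bp synthetic insert combining promoter 14 (P14, apFAB154) with bicistronic design element BCD21 (apFAB699), placed upstream of an mRFP1 coding sequence. The automated annotation labels a 30 bp stretch in this region as a trc promoter, which most likely reflects sequence similarity of the synthetic P14 promoter to that hybrid promoter rather than a separate element. BCDs are standardized translation initiation elements intended to make expression levels more predictable across different downstream genes. The reporter is followed by tandem rrnB T1 and T7Te terminators, insulating it from the rest of the plasmid. RFP fluorescence serves as the readout of promoter/BCD efficiency. This combination scored 51.15 arbitrary units within a library range of 6.14 to 634.54, placing it toward the lower end of the series and making it useful as a calibrated, relatively weak expression reference.
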