Features (pLannotate 1.2.2; 9 found; start..end, strand, type, name):
     97..191     -  terminator     lambda t0 terminator: transcription terminator from phage lambda
    225..1016    -  CDS            neo: KKA2_KLEPN - Also known as kan, nptII. Experimental evidence at protein level: Swiss-Prot protein existence level 1. Resistance to kanamycin, neomycin, paromomycin, ribostamycin, butirosin and gentamicin B. From Klebsiella pneumoniae.
   1048..1152    -  CDS            tnpA (fragment): TN5P_ECOLX - Also known as tnp. Experimental evidence at protein level: Swiss-Prot protein existence level 1. Mediates transposition of transposon Tn5 by a 'cut and paste' mechanism. First, the monomeric transposase binds the 19 bp inverted DNA repeats flanking the transposon. Then, dimerization of the DNA- bound transposase creates a synaptic DNA complex. After nicking of the first DNA strand, excision of the transposon proceeds through a series of intermediates. The transposase then mediates the insertion of the transposon at a new site by strand transfer. The activity of the wild- type tran
   1336..1365    +  promoter       trc promoter: strong E. coli promoter; hybrid between the trp and lac UV5 promoters
   1457..2134    +  CDS            mRFP1: monomeric derivative of DsRed (Campbell et al., 2002)
   2167..2238    +  terminator     rrnB T1 terminator: transcription terminator T1 from the E. coli rrnB gene
   2254..2281    +  terminator     T7Te terminator: phage T7 early transcription terminator
   2315..2370    -  rep_origin     RSF ori (fragment): Plasmids containing the RSF 1030 origin of replication can be propagated in E. coli cells that contain additional plasmids with compatible origins.
   2458..3003    -  rep_origin     p15A ori: Plasmids containing the medium-copy-number p15A origin of replication can be propagated in E. coli cells that contain a second plasmid with the ColE1 origin.
>Addgene plasmid #47828 | pFAB3997 | depositor full sequence | sequence record 68361 | Full Sequence
TCAGATAAAATATTTCTAGATTTCAGTGCAATTTATCTCTTCAAATGTAGCACCTGAAGTCAGCCCCATA
CGATATAAGTTGTTACTAGTGCTTGGATTCTCACCAATAAAAAACGCCCGGCGGCAACCGAGCGTTCTGA
ACAAATCCAGATGGAGTTCTGAGGTCATTACTGGATCTATCAACAGGAGTCCAAGCGAGCTCTCGAACCC
CAGAGTCCCGCTCAGAAGAACTCGTCAAGAAGGCGATAGAAGGCGATGCGCTGCGAATCGGGAGCGGCGA
TACCGTAAAGCACGAGGAAGCGGTCAGCCCATTCGCCGCCAAGCTCTTCAGCAATATCACGGGTAGCCAA
CGCTATGTCCTGATAGCGGTCCGCCACACCCAGCCGGCCACAGTCGATGAATCCAGAAAAGCGGCCATTT
TCCACCATGATATTCGGCAAGCAGGCATCGCCATGGGTCACGACGAGATCCTCGCCGTCGGGCATGCGCG
CCTTGAGCCTGGCGAACAGTTCGGCTGGCGCGAGCCCCTGATGCTCTTCGTCCAGATCATCCTGATCGAC
AAGACCGGCTTCCATCCGAGTACGTGCTCGCTCGATGCGATGTTTCGCTTGGTGGTCGAATGGGCAGGTA
GCCGGATCAAGCGTATGCAGCCGCCGCATTGCATCAGCCATGATGGATACTTTCTCGGCAGGAGCAAGGT
GAGATGACAGGAGATCCTGCCCCGGCACTTCGCCCAATAGCAGCCAGTCCCTTCCCGCTTCAGTGACAAC
GTCGAGCACAGCTGCGCAAGGAACGCCCGTCGTGGCCAGCCACGATAGCCGCGCTGCCTCGTCCTGCAGT
TCATTCAGGGCACCGGACAGGTCGGTCTTGACAAAAAGAACCGGGCGCCCCTGCGCTGACAGCCGGAACA
CGGCGGCATCAGAGCAGCCGATTGTCTGTTGTGCCCAGTCATAGCCGAATAGCCTCTCCACCCAAGCGGC
CGGAGAACCTGCGTGCAATCCATCTTGTTCAATCATGCGAAACGATCCTCATCCTGTCTCTTGATCAGAT
CATGATCCCCTGCGCCATCAGATCCTTGGCGGCAAGAAAGCCATCCAGTTTACTTTGCAGGGCTTCCCAA
CCTTACCAGAGGGCGCCCCAGCTGGCAATTCCGACGTCGAATTCAAAAGATCTTAAGTAAGTAAGAGTAT
ACGTATATCGGCTAATAACGTATTAAGGCGCTTCGGCGCCTTTTTTTATGGGGGTATTTTCATCCCAATC
CACACGTCCAACGCACAGCAAACACCACGTCGACCCTATCAGCTGCGTGCTTTCTATGAGTCGTTGCTGC
ATAACTTGACAATTAATCATCCGGCTCGTATAATGTGTGGAGGGCCCAAGTTCACTTAAAAAGGAGATCA
ACAATGAAAGCAATTTTCGTACTGAAACATCTTAATCATGCGAGGGATGGTTTCTAATGGCGAGTAGCGA
AGACGTTATCAAAGAGTTCATGCGTTTCAAAGTTCGTATGGAAGGTTCCGTTAACGGTCACGAGTTCGAA
ATCGAAGGTGAAGGTGAAGGTCGTCCGTACGAAGGTACCCAGACCGCTAAACTGAAAGTTACCAAAGGTG
GTCCGCTGCCGTTCGCTTGGGACATCCTGTCCCCGCAGTTCCAGTACGGTTCCAAAGCTTACGTTAAACA
CCCGGCTGACATCCCGGACTACCTGAAACTGTCCTTCCCGGAAGGTTTCAAATGGGAACGTGTTATGAAC
TTCGAAGACGGTGGTGTTGTTACCGTTACCCAGGACTCCTCCCTGCAAGACGGTGAGTTCATCTACAAAG
TTAAACTGCGTGGTACCAACTTCCCGTCCGACGGTCCGGTTATGCAGAAAAAAACCATGGGTTGGGAAGC
TTCCACCGAACGTATGTACCCGGAAGACGGTGCTCTGAAAGGTGAAATCAAAATGCGTCTGAAACTGAAA
GACGGTGGTCACTACGACGCTGAAGTTAAAACCACCTACATGGCTAAAAAACCGGTTCAGCTGCCGGGTG
CTTACAAAACCGACATCAAACTGGACATCACCTCCCACAACGAAGACTACACCATCGTTGAACAGTACGA
ACGTGCTGAAGGTCGTCACTCCACCGGTGCTTAAGGATCGGTTGTCGAGTAAGGATCTCCAGGCATCAAA
TAAAACGAAAGGCTCAGTCGAAAGACTGGGCCTTTCGTTTTATCTGTTGTTTGTCGGTGAACGCTCTCTA
CTAGAGTCACACTGGCTCACCTTCGGGTGGGCCTTTCTGCGTTTATAGGATCCTAACTCGAGCCTAGGGA
TATATTCCGCTTCCTCGCTCACTGACTCGCTACGCTCGGTCGTTCGACTGCGGCGAGCGGAAATGGCTTA
CGAACGGGGCGGAGATTTCCTGGAAGATGCCAGGAAGATACTTAACAGGGAAGTGAGAGGGCCGCGGCAA
AGCCGTTTTTCCATAGGCTCCGCCCCCCTGACAAGCATCACGAAATCTGACGCTCAAATCAGTGGTGGCG
AAACCCGACAGGACTATAAAGATACCAGGCGTTTCCCCCTGGCGGCTCCCTCGTGCGCTCTCCTGTTCCT
GCCTTTCGGTTTACCGGTGTCATTCCGCTGTTATGGCCGCGTTTGTCTCATTCCACGCCTGACACTCAGT
TCCGGGTAGGCAGTTCGCTCCAAGCTGGACTGTATGCACGAACCCCCCGTTCAGTCCGACCGCTGCGCCT
TATCCGGTAACTATCGTCTTGAGTCCAACCCGGAAAGACATGCAAAAGCACCACTGGCAGCAGCCACTGG
TAATTGATTTAGAGGAGTTAGTCTTGAAGTCATGCGCCGGTTAAGGCTAAACTGAAAGGACAAGTTTTGG
TGACTGCGCTCCTCCAAGCCAGTTACCTCGGTTCAAAGAGTTGGTAGCTCAGAGAACCTTCGAAAAACCG
CCCTGCAAGGCGGTTTTTTCGTTTTCAGAGCAAGAGATTACGCGCAGACCAAAACGATCTCAAGAAGATC
ATCTTATTAA
