>Addgene plasmid #47828 | pFAB3997 | addgene partial sequence | sequence record 69916 | Neo-R 5'-GCCCAGTCATAGCCGAATAG-3'
TCCATCTTGTTCAATCATGCGAAACGATCCTCATCCTGTCTCTTGATCAGATCATGATCCCCTGCGCCAT
CAGATCCTTGGCGGCAAGAAAGCCATCCAGTTTACTTTGCAGGGCTTCCCAACCTTACCAGAGGGCGCCC
CAGCTGGCAATTCCGACGTCGAATTCAAAAGATCTTAAGTAAGTAAGAGTATACGTATATCGGCTAATAA
CGTATTAAGGCGCTTCGGCGCCTTTTTTTATGGGGGTATTTTCATCCCAATCCACACGTCCAACGCACAG
CAAACACCACGTCGACCCTATCAGCTGCGTGCTTTCTATGAGTCGTTGCTGCATAACTTGACAATTAATC
ATCCGGCTCGTATAATGTGTGGAGGGCCCAAGTTCACTTAAAAAGGAGATCAACAATGAAAGCAATTTTC
GTACTGAAACATCTTAATCATGCGAGGGATGGTTTCTAATGGCGAGTAGCGAAGACGTTATCAAAGAGTT
CATGCGTTTCAAAGTTCGTATGGAAGGTTCCGTTAACGGTCACGAGTTCGAAATCGAAGGTGAAGGTGAA
GGTCGTCCGTACGAAGGTACCCAGACCGCTAAACTGAAAGTTACCAAAGGTGGTCCGCTGCCGTTCGCTT
GGGACATCCTGTCCCCGCAGTTCCAGTACGGTTCCAAAGCTTACGTTAAACACCCGGCTGACATCCCGGA
CTACCTGAAACTGTCCTTCCCGGAAGGTTTCAAATGGGAACGTGTTATGAACTTCGAAGACGGTGGTGTT
GTTACCGTTACCCAGGACTCCTCCCTGCAAGACGGTGAGTTCATCTACAAAGTTAAACTGCGTGGTACCA
ACTTCCCGTCCGACGGTCCGGTTATGCAGAAAAAAACCATGGGTTGGGAAGCTTCCACCGAACGTATGTA
CCCGGAAGA
